>Addgene plasmid #157010 | pD649-HAsp-PTPRQ(Trunc3)-Fc(DAPA)-AviTag-6xHis | depositor full sequence | sequence record 303129 | Full Sequence
TTTCAATATTATTGAAGCATTTATCAGGGTTATTGTCTCATGAGCGGATACATATTTGAATGTATTTAGA
AAAATAAACAAATAGGGGTCAGTGTTACAACCAATTAACCAATTCTGAACATTATCGCGAGCCCATTTAT
ACCTGAATATGGCTCATAACACCCCTTGCTCATGACCAAAATCCCTTAACGTGAGTTACGCGCGCGTCGT
TCCACTGAGCGTCAGACCCCGTAGAAAAGATCAAAGGATCTTCTTGAGATCCTTTTTTTCTGCGCGTAAT
CTGCTGCTTGCAAACAAAAAAACCACCGCTACCAGCGGTGGTTTGTTTGCCGGATCAAGAGCTACCAACT
CTTTTTCCGAAGGTAACTGGCTTCAGCAGAGCGCAGATACCAAATACTGTTCTTCTAGTGTAGCCGTAGT
TAGCCCACCACTTCAAGAACTCTGTAGCACCGCCTACATACCTCGCTCTGCTAATCCTGTTACCAGTGGC
TGCTGCCAGTGGCGATAAGTCGTGTCTTACCGGGTTGGACTCAAGACGATAGTTACCGGATAAGGCGCAG
CGGTCGGGCTGAACGGGGGGTTCGTGCACACAGCCCAGCTTGGAGCGAACGACCTACACCGAACTGAGAT
ACCTACAGCGTGAGCTATGAGAAAGCGCCACGCTTCCCGAAGGGAGAAAGGCGGACAGGTATCCGGTAAG
CGGCAGGGTCGGAACAGGAGAGCGCACGAGGGAGCTTCCAGGGGGAAACGCCTGGTATCTTTATAGTCCT
GTCGGGTTTCGCCACCTCTGACTTGAGCGTCGATTTTTGTGATGCTCGTCAGGGGGGCGGAGCCTATGGA
AAAACGCCAGCAACGCGGCCTTTTTACGGTTCCTGGCCTTTTGCTGGCCTTTTGCTCACATGTTCTTTCC
TGCGTTATCCCCTGATTCTGTGGATAACCGTATTACCGCCTTTGAGTGAGCTGATACCGCTCGCCGCAGC
CGAACGACCGAGCGCAGCGAGTCAGTGAGCGAGGAAGCGGAAGGCGAGAGTAGGGAACTGCCAGGCATCA
AACTAAGCAGAAGGCCCCTGACGGATGGCCTTTTTGCGTTTCTACAAACTCTTTCTGTGTTGTAAAACGA
CGGCCAGTCTTAAGCTCGGGCCCCCTGGGCGGTTCTGATAACGAGTAATCGTTAATCCGCAAATAACGTA
AAAACCCGCTTCGGCGGGTTTTTTTATGGGGGGAGTTTAGGGAAAGAGCATTTGTCAGAATATTTAAGGG
CGCCTGTCACTTTGCTTGATATATGAGAATTATTTAACCTTATAAATGAGAAAAAAGCAACGCACTTTAA
ATAAGATACGTTGCTTTTTCGATTGATGAACACCTATAATTAAACTATTCATCTATTATTTATGATTTTT
TGTATATACAATATTTCTAGTTTGTTAAAGAGAATTAAGAAAATAAATCTCGAAAATAATAAAGGGAAAA
TCAGTTTTTGATATCAAAATTATACATGTCAACGATAATACAAAATATAATACAAACTATAAGATGTTAT
CAGTATTTATTATCATTTAGAATAAATTTTGTGTCGCCCTTAATTGTGAGCGGATAACAATTACGAGCTT
CATGCACAGTGGCGTTGACTCAATATTGGCCATTAGCCATATTATTCATTGGTTATATAGCATAAATCAA
TATTGGCTATTGGCCATTGCATACGTTGTATCTATATCATAATATGTACATTTATATTGGCTCATGTCCA
ATATGACCGCCATGTTGGCATTGATTATTGACTAGTTATTAATAGTAATCAATTACGGGGTCATTAGTTC
ATAGCCCATATATGGAGTTCCGCGTTACATAACTTACGGTAAATGGCCCGCCTGGCTGACCGCCCAACGA
CCCCCGCCCATTGACGTCAATAATGACGTATGTTCCCATAGTAACGCCAATAGGGACTTTCCATTGACGT
CAATGGGTGGAGTATTTACGGTAAACTGCCCACTTGGCAGTACATCAAGTGTATCATATGCCAAGTACGC
CCCCTATTGACGTCAATGACGGTAAATGGCCCGCCTGGCATTATGCCCAGTACATGACCTTATGGGACTT
TCCTACTTGGCAGTACATCTACGTATTAGTCATCGCTATTACCATGGTGATGCGGTTTTGGCAGTACATC
AATGGGCGTGGATAGCGGTTTGACTCACGGGGATTTCCAAGTCTCCACCCCATTGACGTCAATGGGAGTT
TGTTTTGGCACCAAAATCAACGGGACTTTCCAAAATGTCGTAACAACTCCGCCCCATTGACGCAAATGGG
CGGTAGGCGTGTACGGTGGGAGGTCTATATAAGCAGAGCTCGTTTAGTGAACCGTCAGATCGCCTGGAGA
CGCCATCCACGCTGTTTTGACCTCCATAGAAGACACCGGGACCGATCCAGCCTCCGCGGCCGGGAACGGT
GCATTGGAACGCGGATTCCCCGTGCCAAGAGTGACGTAAGTACCGCCTATAGAGTCTATAGGCCCACCCC
CTTGGCTTCGTTAGAACGCGGCTACAATTAATACATAACCTTATGTATCATACACATACGATTTAGGTGA
CACTATAGAATAACATCCACTTTGCCTTTCTCTCCACAGGTGTCCACTCCCAGGTCCAACTGCACCTCGG
TTCTATCGAAAACGCGCCTGCTAGCGCCACCATGAAGACCATCATTGCCCTGAGCTACATCTTCTGCCTG
GTGTTCGCTGCGGCCGCCCCTCCAAAGGATGTGTACTACGCCAATCTGAGCAGCAGCTCCATCATCCTGT
TCTGGACCCCTCCAAGCAAGCCCAACGGCATCATCCAGTACTACAGCGTGTACTACCGGAACACCAGCGG
CACCTTCATGCAGAACTTCACCCTGCACGAAGTGACCAACGACTTCGACAACATGACCGTGTCCACCATC
ATCGACAAGCTGACCATCTTCAGCTACTACACCTTCTGGCTGACCGCCAGCACAAGCGTCGGCAATGGCA
ACAAGAGCAGCGACATCATCGAGGTGTACACAGACCAGGACATCCCTGAGGGCTTCGTGGGCAATCTGAC
CTACGAGAGCATCAGCAGCACCGCCATCAATGTGTCTTGGGTGCCACCAGCTCAGCCCAATGGCCTGGTG
TTTTACTACGTGTCCCTGATCCTGCAGCAGACCCCTAGACATGTTCGGCCTCCACTGGTCACATACGAGC
GGAGCATCTACTTCGATAACCTCGAGAAGTACACCGACTACATCCTGAAGATCACCCCTAGCACCGAGAA
GGGCTTCAGCGATACCTACACAGCCCAGCTGTACATCAAGACCGAAGAGGACGTGCCCGAGACAAGCCCC
ATCATCAACACCTTCAAGAACCTGTCCAGCACCAGCGTGCTGCTGTCTTGGGACCCTCCTGTGAAGCCTA
ACGGCGCCATCATCTCCTACGATCTGACACTGCAGGGCCCCAACGAGAACTACAGCTTCATCACCAGCGA
CAACTACATCATTCTGGAAGAACTGAGCCCCTTCACGCTCTACAGCTTTTTTGCCGCCGCTCGGACCAGA
AAAGGCCTGGGACCTAGCAGCATCCTGTTTTTCTACACCGACGAGAGCGTGCCCCTGGCTCCTCCTCAGA
ATCTGACCCTGATCAACTGCACCTCCGACTTCGTGTGGCTGAAGTGGTCCCCTTCTCCTCTGCCTGGCGG
AATCGTGAAGGTGTACAGCTTTAAGATCCACGAGCACGAGACAGACACCATCTACTACAAGAACATCAGC
GGCTTTAAGACCGAGGCCAAGCTCGTGGGACTCGAGCCTGTGTCTACCTACAGCATCAGAGTGTCCGCCT
TCACCAAAGTTGGCAACGGCAACCAGTTCAGCAACGTGGTCAAGTTCACCACACAAGAGTCCGTGCCTGA
CGTGGTGCAGAACATGCAGTGTATGGCCACAAGCTGGCAGAGCGTGCTGGTTAAGTGGGACCCACCTAAG
AAGGCCAACGGAATCATTACCCAGTACATGGTCACCGTGGAACGGAACAGCACCAAGGTGTCCCCACAGG
ACCACATGTACACATTCATCAAGCTGCTGGCCAACACCAGCTACGTGTTCAAAGTGCGGGCCTCTACATC
TGCCGGCGAGGGCGACGAAAGCACATGTCATGTGTCCACACTGCCTGAGACAGTGCCCAGCGTGCCCACC
AATATCGCCTTTTCCGATGTGCAGAGCACCTCCGCCACACTGACCTGGATCAGACCTGATACCATCCTGG
GCTACTTCCAGAACTACAAGATCACAACCCAGCTGCGGGCCCAGAAATGCAAAGAGTGGGAGAGCGAGGA
ATGCGTCGAGTACCAGAAGATCCAGTACCTGTACGAGGCCCACCTGACCGAGGAAACCGTGTACGGCCTG
AAGAAATTCCGGTGGTACAGATTCCAGGTGGCCGCCTCTACAAACGCCGGCTACGGAAATGCCAGCAACT
GGATCAGCACAAAGACCCTGCCTGGACCTCCTGACGGCCCTCCTGAAAATGTGCATGTGGTGGCCACATC
TCCCTTCAGCATCTCCATCTCTTGGAGCGAGCCTGCCGTGATCACAGGCCCTACCTGTTACCTGATCGAC
GTGAAGTCCGTGGACAACGACGAGTTCAACATCTCCTTCATCAAGAGCAACGAGGAAAACAAGACCATCG
AGATCAAGGACCTGGAAATCTTCACCCGGTACAGCGTGGTCATCACCGCCTTTACAGGCAATATCAGCGC
CGCCTACGTGGAAGGCAAGTCCTCTGCCGAGATGATCGTGACCACACTGGAAAGCGCCCCTAAGGACCCT
CCAAACAATATGACCTTCCAGAAAATCCCCGACGAAGTCACCAAGTTCCAGCTGACCTTCCTGCCTCCTA
GCCAGCCTAATGGCAATATCCAGGTGTACCAGGCTCTGGTGTACAGAGAGGATGATCCCACAGCCGTGCA
GATCCACAACCTGTCTATCATCCAGAAAACGAACACCTTCGTGATCGCCATGCTGGAAGGACTGAAAGGC
GGGCACACCTACAATATCTCCGTGTACGCCGTGAATAGCGCTGGCGCAGGACCTAAGGTGCCCATGAGAA
TCACCATGGACATCAAGGCCCCTGCCAGACCTAAGACCAAGCCTACACCTATCTACGACGCCACCGGCAA
GCTGCTCGTGACCAGCACCACAATCACCATCAGAATGCCCATCTGCTACTACTCCGACGATCACGGCCCC
ATCAAGAACGTGCAGGTCCTGGTTACAGAAACAGGCGCCCAGCACGACGGCAACGTGACAAAGTGGTACG
ACGCCTACTTCAACAAGGCCAGACCTTACTTCACCAACGAGGGCTTCCCCAATCCTCCTTGTACCGAGGG
CAAGACCAAGTTCAGCGGCAACGAAGAGATCTATATCATCGGAGCCGACAACGCCTGCATGATCCCCGGC
AATGAGGACAAGATCTGCAATGGCCCTCTGAAGCCCAAGAAGCAGTATCTGTTCAAGTTCCGGGCCACCA
ACATCATGGGCCAGTTCACCGACAGCGACTACAGCGACCCTGTGAAAACACTCGGCGAGGGACTGAGCGA
GAGAACCGTTGAAGGCGCGCCGGGCGGCGACAAGACCCACACCTGCCCCCCCTGCCCAGCTCCAGAACTG
CTGGGAGGGCCTTCCGTGTTCCTGTTCCCCCCCAAGCCCAAGGACACCCTGATGATCAGCAGGACCCCCG
AGGTGACCTGCGTGGTGGTGGCCGTGTCCCACGAGGACCCAGAGGTGAAGTTCAACTGGTACGTGGACGG
CGTGGAGGTGCACAACGCCAAGACCAAGCCCAGAGAGGAGCAGTACAACAGCACCTACAGGGTGGTGTCC
GTGCTGACCGTGCTGCACCAGGACTGGCTGAACGGCAAAGAATACAAGTGCAAAGTCTCCAACAAGGCCC
TGGCTGCCCCAATCGAAAAGACAATCAGCAAGGCCAAGGGCCAGCCACGGGAGCCCCAGGTGTACACCCT
GCCCCCCAGCCGGGAGGAGATGACCAAGAACCAGGTGTCCCTGACCTGTCTGGTGAAGGGCTTCTACCCC
AGCGATATCGCCGTGGAGTGGGAGAGCAACGGCCAGCCCGAGAACAACTACAAGACCACCCCCCCAGTGC
TGGACAGCGACGGCAGCTTCTTCCTGTACAGCAAGCTGACCGTGGACAAGTCCAGGTGGCAGCAGGGCAA
CGTGTTCAGCTGCAGCGTGATGCACGAGGCCCTGCACAACCACTACACCCAGAAGTCCCTGAGCCTGAGC
CCCGGCGGCAGCGGTCTTAATGATATTTTCGAGGCTCAGAAGATTGAGTGGCATGAACACCACCACCATC
ACCACTAAGGCCGGCCTGTAGTCACTGGCACAACGCGTTACCCGGTAAGCCAATCGGGTATACACGGTCG
TCATACTGCAGACAGGGTTCTTCTACTTTGCAAGATAGTCTTGAGTAGTAAAATAAATAGATAGAGAAAA
TCAGCCTCGACTGTGCCTTCTAGTTGCCAGCCATCTGTTGTTTGCCCCTCCCCCGTGCCTTCCTTGACCC
TGGAAGGTGCCACTCCCACTGTCCTTTCCTAATAAAATGAGGAAATTGCATCACAACACTCAACCCTATC
TCGGTCTATTCTTTTGATTTATAAGGGATTTTGCCGATTTCGGCCTATTGGTTAAAAAATGAGCTGATTT
AACAAAAATTTAACGCGAATTAATTCTGTGGAATGTGTGTCAGTTAGGGTGTGGAAAGTCCCCAGGCTCC
CCAGCAGGCAGAAGTATGCAAAGCATGCATCTCAATTAGTCAGCAACCAGGTGTGGAAAGTCCCCAGGCT
CCCCAGCAGGCAGAAGTATGCAAAGCATGCATCTCAATTAGTCAGCAACCATAGTCCCGCCCCTAACTCC
GCCCATCCCGCCCCTAACTCCGCCCAGTTCCGCCCATTCTCCGCCCCATGGCTGACTAATTTTTTTTATT
TATGCAGAGGCCGAGGCCGCCTCTGCCTCTGAGCTATTCCAGAAGTAGTGAGGAGGCTTTTTTGGAGGCC
TAGGCTTTTGCAAAAAGCTCCCGGGAGCTTGTATATCCATTTTCGGATCTGATCAGCACGTGTTGACAAT
TAATCATCGGCATAGTATATCGGCATAGTATAATACGACAAGGTGAGGAACTAAACCATGACCGAGTACA
AGCCCACGGTGCGCCTCGCCACCCGCGACGACGTCCCCAGGGCCGTACGCACCCTCGCCGCCGCGTTCGC
CGACTACCCCGCCACGCGCCACACCGTCGATCCGGACCGCCACATCGAGCGGGTCACCGAGCTGCAAGAA
CTCTTCCTCACGCGCGTCGGGCTCGACATCGGCAAGGTGTGGGTCGCGGACGACGGCGCCGCGGTGGCGG
TCTGGACCACGCCGGAGAGCGTCGAAGCGGGGGCGGTGTTCGCCGAGATCGGCCCGCGCATGGCCGAGTT
GAGCGGTTCCCGGCTGGCCGCGCAGCAACAGATGGAAGGCCTCCTGGCGCCGCACCGGCCCAAGGAGCCC
GCGTGGTTCCTGGCCACCGTCGGCGTCTCGCCCGACCACCAGGGCAAGGGTCTGGGCAGCGCCGTCGTGC
TCCCCGGAGTGGAGGCGGCCGAGCGCGCCGGGGTGCCCGCCTTCCTGGAGACATCCGCGCCCCGCAACCT
CCCCTTCTACGAGCGGCTCGGCTTCACCGTCACCGCCGACGTCGAGGTGCCCGAAGGACCGCGCACCTGG
TGCATGACCCGCAAGCCCGGTGCCTGACACGTGCTACGAGATTTCGATTCCACCGCCGCCTTCTATGAAA
GGTTGGGCTTCGGAATCGTTTTCCGGGACGCCGGCTGGATGATCCTCCAGCGCGGGGATCTCATGCTGGA
GTTCTTCGCCCACCCCAACTTGTTTATTGCAGCTTATAATGGTTACAAATAAAGCAATAGCATCACAAAT
TTCACAAATAAAGCATTTTTTTCACTGCATTCTAGTTGTGGTTTGTCCAAACTCATCAATGTATCTTATC
ATGTCTGTATACCGTCGACCTCTAGCTAGAGCTTGGCGTAATCATGGTCATTACCAATGCTTAATCAGTG
AGGCACCTATCTCAGCGATCTGTCTATTTCGTTCATCCATAGTTGCCTGACTCCCCGTCGTGTAGATAAC
TACGATACGGGAGGGCTTACCATCTGGCCCCAGCGCTGCGATGATACCGCGAGAACCACGCTCACCGGCT
CCGGATTTATCAGCAATAAACCAGCCAGCCGGAAGGGCCGAGCGCAGAAGTGGTCCTGCAACTTTATCCG
CCTCCATCCAGTCTATTAATTGTTGCCGGGAAGCTAGAGTAAGTAGTTCGCCAGTTAATAGTTTGCGCAA
CGTTGTTGCCATCGCTACAGGCATCGTGGTGTCACGCTCGTCGTTTGGTATGGCTTCATTCAGCTCCGGT
TCCCAACGATCAAGGCGAGTTACATGATCCCCCATGTTGTGCAAAAAAGCGGTTAGCTCCTTCGGTCCTC
CGATCGTTGTCAGAAGTAAGTTGGCCGCAGTGTTATCACTCATGGTTATGGCAGCACTGCATAATTCTCT
TACTGTCATGCCATCCGTAAGATGCTTTTCTGTGACTGGTGAGTACTCAACCAAGTCATTCTGAGAATAG
TGTATGCGGCGACCGAGTTGCTCTTGCCCGGCGTCAATACGGGATAATACCGCGCCACATAGCAGAACTT
TAAAAGTGCTCATCATTGGAAAACGTTCTTCGGGGCGAAAACTCTCAAGGATCTTACCGCTGTTGAGATC
CAGTTCGATGTAACCCACTCGTGCACCCAACTGATCTTCAGCATCTTTTACTTTCACCAGCGTTTCTGGG
TGAGCAAAAACAGGAAGGCAAAATGCCGCAAAAAAGGGAATAAGGGCGACACGGAAATGTTGAATACTCA
TATTCTTCCTT
Features (pLannotate 1.2.2; 21 found; start..end, strand, type, name):
    119..143     -  CDS            KanR (fragment): aminoglycoside phosphotransferase; aph(3')-Ia; confers resistance to kanamycin
    254..842     +  rep_origin     ori: high-copy-number ColE1/pMB1/pBR322/pUC origin of replication
   1067..1084    +  terminator     rrnB T2 terminator (fragment): transcription terminator T2 from the E. coli rrnB gene
   1109..1128    -  CDS            lacZα (fragment): LacZα fragment of β-galactosidase; lacZ fragment
   1584..1600    +  protein_bind   lac operator: The lac repressor binds to the lac operator to inhibit transcription in E. coli. This inhibition can be relieved by adding lactose or isopropyl-β-D-thiogalactopyranoside (IPTG). lac repressor encoded by lacI
   1843..2146    +  enhancer       CMV enhancer: human cytomegalovirus immediate early enhancer
   2147..2350    +  promoter       CMV promoter: human cytomegalovirus (CMV) immediate early promoter
   2486..2529    +  intron         CMV intron (fragment): modified intron A from human cytomegalovirus
   2581..2599    +  promoter       SP6 promoter: promoter for bacteriophage SP6 RNA polymerase
   2603..2640    +  CDS            IgH signal sequence (fragment): signal sequence from the mouse immunoglobulin heavy chain variable region
   2737..5613    +  CDS            PTPRQ (fragment): PTPRQ_HUMAN - Experimental evidence at protein level: Swiss-Prot protein existence level 1. Phosphatidylinositol phosphatase required for auditory function. May act by regulating the level of phosphatidylinositol 4,5- bisphosphate (PIP2) level in the basal region of hair bundles. Can dephosphorylate a broad range of phosphatidylinositol phosphates, including phosphatidylinositol 3,4,5-trisphosphate and most phosphatidylinositol monophosphates and diphosphates. Phosphate can be hydrolyzed from the D3 and D5 positions in the inositol ring. Has low tyrosine-protein phosphatase activity; however,
   5629..6306    +  CDS            IGHG1 (fragment): IGHG1_HUMAN - Experimental evidence at protein level: Swiss-Prot protein existence level 1. Constant region of immunoglobulin heavy chains. Immunoglobulins, also known as antibodies, are membrane-bound or secreted glycoproteins produced by B lymphocytes. In the recognition phase of humoral immunity, the membrane-bound immunoglobulins serve as receptors which, upon binding of a specific antigen, trigger the clonal expansion and differentiation of B lymphocytes into immunoglobulins- secreting plasma cells. Secreted immunoglobulins mediate the effector phase of humoral immunity, which results in
   6521..6632    +  polyA_signal   bGH poly(A) signal: bovine growth hormone polyadenylation signal
   6633..6741    +  rep_origin     f1 ori (fragment): f1 bacteriophage origin of replication; arrow indicates direction of (+) strand synthesis
   6755..7084    +  promoter       SV40 promoter: SV40 enhancer and early promoter
   7132..7179    +  promoter       EM7 promoter: synthetic bacterial promoter&nbsp
   7198..7797    +  CDS            PuroR (fragment): puromycin N-acetyltransferase; pac from Streptomyces; confers resistance to puromycin
   7807..7932    +  CDS            ble (fragment): BLE_KLEPN - Experimental evidence at protein level: Swiss-Prot protein existence level 1. Binding protein with a strong affinity to the bleomycin family of antibiotics. Binds to CL990; an antimitotic-antibiotic compound. From Klebsiella pneumoniae.
   7927..8048    +  polyA_signal   SV40 poly(A) signal: SV40 polyadenylation signal
   8101..8961    -  CDS            AmpR: β-lactamase; bla; confers resistance to ampicillin, carbenicillin, and related antibiotics
   8964..89      -  promoter       AmpR promoter (fragment) (across the origin): bla
