[The description below was written by a language model from this plasmid's Addgene catalogue record and pLannotate feature annotations shown in this document.]
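Description:
pD649-HAsp-PTPRQ(Trunc3)-Fc(DAPA)-AviTag-6xHis is a mammalian expression plasmid of about 9 kb, built on the pD649 backbone, for producing a secreted, Fc-fused fragment of the extracellular domain of human PTPRQ. This receptor-type phosphatase is required for auditory function. In bacteria the plasmid replicates from a high-copy ColE1/pUC-type origin and is selected with ampicillin through a β-lactamase gene. For mammalian cells it carries an SV40 promoter/EM7 promoter cassette driving a puromycin N-acetyltransferase gene, closed by an SV40 polyadenylation signal. Short annotated fragments of KanR, lacZα, ble, an f1 origin and an rrnB terminator appear to be backbone remnants rather than functional parts.

The expression unit uses the CMV immediate-early enhancer and promoter, followed by a fragment of CMV intron A and an SP6 promoter, which also serves as a sequencing primer site. The name indicates an HA signal peptide ("HAsp"), although the annotation software matched part of this region to an immunoglobulin heavy-chain signal sequence. Either way, an N-terminal leader directs the protein into the secretory pathway. The roughly 2.9 kb PTPRQ segment ("Trunc3", a partial ectodomain) sits between retained NotI and AscI sites. It is fused in frame to a human IgG1 Fc carrying the D265A and P329A (DAPA) substitutions, which are generally used to reduce Fc effector binding. An AviTag for site-specific biotinylation and a 6xHis tag for purification follow, per the catalogue entry, and a bGH polyadenylation signal ends the unit.

The construct belongs to a collection made for mapping interactions among human cell-surface proteins. The depositor notes that some plasmids in the set may carry an IS4-like transposase insertion upstream of the CMV promoter; none is annotated here.
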