Addgene plasmid #157010: pD649-HAsp-PTPRQ(Trunc3)-Fc(DAPA)-AviTag-6xHis
Purpose: Mammalian expression of cell-surface protein partial extracellular domain fused to Fc(DAPA)-Avi-6xHis. Protein is secreted from cells.
Depositing lab: Chris Garcia. Depositing organization: Stanford University. Publication: A Human IgSF Cell-Surface Interactome Reveals a Complex Network of Protein-Protein Interactions. Wojtowicz WM, Vielmetter J, Fernandes RA, Siepe DH, Eastman CL, Chisholm GB, Cox S, Klock H, Anderson PW, Rue SM, Miller JJ, Glaser SM, Bragstad ML, Vance J, Lam AW, Lesley SA, Zinn K, Garcia KC. Cell. 2020 Aug 20;182(4):1027-1043.e17. doi: 10.1016/j.cell.2020.07.025. PubMed 32822567.
Backbone
  Vector backbone: pD649
  Backbone size w/o insert (bp): 6106
  Vector type: Mammalian Expression
Growth in bacteria
  Bacterial resistance: Ampicillin, 100 μg/mL
  Growth temperature: 37°C
  Growth strain: DH5alpha
  Copy number: High Copy
Gene/Insert
  Gene/Insert name: PTPRQ
  Species: H. sapiens (human)
  Insert size (bp): 2865
  Mutation: Fc region of human IgG contains D265A and P329A mutations (DAPA)
  Entrez Gene: PTPRQ (a.k.a. DFNB84, PTPGMC1)
  Promoter: CMV/SP6
  Tag / fusion protein: Fc(DAPA)-AviTag-6xHis (C terminal on backbone)
  Cloning method: Restriction Enzyme; 5′ cloning site GCGGCCGC (not destroyed); 3′ cloning site GGCGCGCC (not destroyed)
  Sequencing primers: 5′ ATTTAGGTGACACTATAG; 3′ CACGTACCAGTTGAACTTCACC
Resource information
  A portion of this plasmid was derived from a plasmid made by: synthesis by ThermoFisher
Terms and licenses: Academic/Nonprofit Terms; Industry Terms: Not Available to Industry
Depositor comments: Some plasmids in this collection may have an IS4-like element ISVsa5 family transposase upstream of the CMV promoter.
How to cite: pD649-HAsp-PTPRQ(Trunc3)-Fc(DAPA)-AviTag-6xHis was a gift from Chris Garcia (Addgene plasmid # 157010 ; http://n2t.net/addgene:157010 ; RRID:Addgene_157010)
