>Addgene plasmid #157010 | pD649-HAsp-PTPRQ(Trunc3)-Fc(DAPA)-AviTag-6xHis | depositor partial sequence | sequence record 303130 | insert (extracellular domain truncation)
CCTCCAAAGGATGTGTACTACGCCAATCTGAGCAGCAGCTCCATCATCCTGTTCTGGACCCCTCCAAGCA
AGCCCAACGGCATCATCCAGTACTACAGCGTGTACTACCGGAACACCAGCGGCACCTTCATGCAGAACTT
CACCCTGCACGAAGTGACCAACGACTTCGACAACATGACCGTGTCCACCATCATCGACAAGCTGACCATC
TTCAGCTACTACACCTTCTGGCTGACCGCCAGCACAAGCGTCGGCAATGGCAACAAGAGCAGCGACATCA
TCGAGGTGTACACAGACCAGGACATCCCTGAGGGCTTCGTGGGCAATCTGACCTACGAGAGCATCAGCAG
CACCGCCATCAATGTGTCTTGGGTGCCACCAGCTCAGCCCAATGGCCTGGTGTTTTACTACGTGTCCCTG
ATCCTGCAGCAGACCCCTAGACATGTTCGGCCTCCACTGGTCACATACGAGCGGAGCATCTACTTCGATA
ACCTCGAGAAGTACACCGACTACATCCTGAAGATCACCCCTAGCACCGAGAAGGGCTTCAGCGATACCTA
CACAGCCCAGCTGTACATCAAGACCGAAGAGGACGTGCCCGAGACAAGCCCCATCATCAACACCTTCAAG
AACCTGTCCAGCACCAGCGTGCTGCTGTCTTGGGACCCTCCTGTGAAGCCTAACGGCGCCATCATCTCCT
ACGATCTGACACTGCAGGGCCCCAACGAGAACTACAGCTTCATCACCAGCGACAACTACATCATTCTGGA
AGAACTGAGCCCCTTCACGCTCTACAGCTTTTTTGCCGCCGCTCGGACCAGAAAAGGCCTGGGACCTAGC
AGCATCCTGTTTTTCTACACCGACGAGAGCGTGCCCCTGGCTCCTCCTCAGAATCTGACCCTGATCAACT
GCACCTCCGACTTCGTGTGGCTGAAGTGGTCCCCTTCTCCTCTGCCTGGCGGAATCGTGAAGGTGTACAG
CTTTAAGATCCACGAGCACGAGACAGACACCATCTACTACAAGAACATCAGCGGCTTTAAGACCGAGGCC
AAGCTCGTGGGACTCGAGCCTGTGTCTACCTACAGCATCAGAGTGTCCGCCTTCACCAAAGTTGGCAACG
GCAACCAGTTCAGCAACGTGGTCAAGTTCACCACACAAGAGTCCGTGCCTGACGTGGTGCAGAACATGCA
GTGTATGGCCACAAGCTGGCAGAGCGTGCTGGTTAAGTGGGACCCACCTAAGAAGGCCAACGGAATCATT
ACCCAGTACATGGTCACCGTGGAACGGAACAGCACCAAGGTGTCCCCACAGGACCACATGTACACATTCA
TCAAGCTGCTGGCCAACACCAGCTACGTGTTCAAAGTGCGGGCCTCTACATCTGCCGGCGAGGGCGACGA
AAGCACATGTCATGTGTCCACACTGCCTGAGACAGTGCCCAGCGTGCCCACCAATATCGCCTTTTCCGAT
GTGCAGAGCACCTCCGCCACACTGACCTGGATCAGACCTGATACCATCCTGGGCTACTTCCAGAACTACA
AGATCACAACCCAGCTGCGGGCCCAGAAATGCAAAGAGTGGGAGAGCGAGGAATGCGTCGAGTACCAGAA
GATCCAGTACCTGTACGAGGCCCACCTGACCGAGGAAACCGTGTACGGCCTGAAGAAATTCCGGTGGTAC
AGATTCCAGGTGGCCGCCTCTACAAACGCCGGCTACGGAAATGCCAGCAACTGGATCAGCACAAAGACCC
TGCCTGGACCTCCTGACGGCCCTCCTGAAAATGTGCATGTGGTGGCCACATCTCCCTTCAGCATCTCCAT
CTCTTGGAGCGAGCCTGCCGTGATCACAGGCCCTACCTGTTACCTGATCGACGTGAAGTCCGTGGACAAC
GACGAGTTCAACATCTCCTTCATCAAGAGCAACGAGGAAAACAAGACCATCGAGATCAAGGACCTGGAAA
TCTTCACCCGGTACAGCGTGGTCATCACCGCCTTTACAGGCAATATCAGCGCCGCCTACGTGGAAGGCAA
GTCCTCTGCCGAGATGATCGTGACCACACTGGAAAGCGCCCCTAAGGACCCTCCAAACAATATGACCTTC
CAGAAAATCCCCGACGAAGTCACCAAGTTCCAGCTGACCTTCCTGCCTCCTAGCCAGCCTAATGGCAATA
TCCAGGTGTACCAGGCTCTGGTGTACAGAGAGGATGATCCCACAGCCGTGCAGATCCACAACCTGTCTAT
CATCCAGAAAACGAACACCTTCGTGATCGCCATGCTGGAAGGACTGAAAGGCGGGCACACCTACAATATC
TCCGTGTACGCCGTGAATAGCGCTGGCGCAGGACCTAAGGTGCCCATGAGAATCACCATGGACATCAAGG
CCCCTGCCAGACCTAAGACCAAGCCTACACCTATCTACGACGCCACCGGCAAGCTGCTCGTGACCAGCAC
CACAATCACCATCAGAATGCCCATCTGCTACTACTCCGACGATCACGGCCCCATCAAGAACGTGCAGGTC
CTGGTTACAGAAACAGGCGCCCAGCACGACGGCAACGTGACAAAGTGGTACGACGCCTACTTCAACAAGG
CCAGACCTTACTTCACCAACGAGGGCTTCCCCAATCCTCCTTGTACCGAGGGCAAGACCAAGTTCAGCGG
CAACGAAGAGATCTATATCATCGGAGCCGACAACGCCTGCATGATCCCCGGCAATGAGGACAAGATCTGC
AATGGCCCTCTGAAGCCCAAGAAGCAGTATCTGTTCAAGTTCCGGGCCACCAACATCATGGGCCAGTTCA
CCGACAGCGACTACAGCGACCCTGTGAAAACACTCGGCGAGGGACTGAGCGAGAGAACCGTTGAA
